>Addgene plasmid #188656 | flag-RapR-PTP1B | addgene full sequence | sequence record 369575 | Addgene NGS Result
GACGGATCGGGAGATCTCCCGATCCCCTATGGTGCACTCTCAGTACAATCTGCTCTGATGCCGCATAGTT
AAGCCAGTATCTGCTCCCTGCTTGTGTGTTGGAGGTCGCTGAGTAGTGCGCGAGCAAAATTTAAGCTACA
ACAAGGCAAGGCTTGACCGACAATTGCATGAAGAATCTGCTTAGGGTTAGGCGTTTTGCGCTGCTTCGCG
ATGTACGGGCCAGATATACGCGTTGACATTGATTATTGACTAGTTATTAATAGTAATCAATTACGGGGTC
ATTAGTTCATAGCCCATATATGGAGTTCCGCGTTACATAACTTACGGTAAATGGCCCGCCTGGCTGACCG
CCCAACGACCCCCGCCCATTGACGTCAATAATGACGTATGTTCCCATAGTAACGCCAATAGGGACTTTCC
ATTGACGTCAATGGGTGGAGTATTTACGGTAAACTGCCCACTTGGCAGTACATCAAGTGTATCATATGCC
AAGTACGCCCCCTATTGACGTCAATGACGGTAAATGGCCCGCCTGGCATTATGCCCAGTACATGACCTTA
TGGGACTTTCCTACTTGGCAGTACATCTACGTATTAGTCATCGCTATTACCATGGTGATGCGGTTTTGGC
AGTACATCAATGGGCGTGGATAGCGGTTTGACTCACGGGGATTTCCAAGTCTCCACCCCATTGACGTCAA
TGGGAGTTTGTTTTGGCACCAAAATCAACGGGACTTTCCAAAATGTCGTAACAACTCCGCCCCATTGACG
CAAATGGGCGGTAGGCGTGTACGGTGGGAGGTCTATATAAGCAGAGCTCTCTGGCTAACTAGAGAACCCA
CTGCTTACTGGCTTATCGAAATTAATACGACTCACTATAGGGAGACCCAAGCTTGCCACCATGGATTACA
AGGATGACGACGATAAGATCGAATTCATGGAGATGGAAAAGGAGTTCGAGCAGATCGACAAGTCCGGGAG
CTGGGCGGCCATTTACCAGGATATCCGACATGAAGCCAGTGACTTCCCATGTAGAGTGGCCAAGCTTCCT
AAGAACAAAAACCGAAATAGGTACAGAGACGTCAGTCCCTTTGACCATAGTCGGATTAAACTACATCAAG
AAGATAATGACTATATCAACGCTAGTTTGATAAAAATGGAAGAAGCCCAAAGGAGTTACATTCTTACCCA
GGGCCCTTTGCCTAACACATGCGGTCACTTTTGGGAGATGGTGTGGGAGCAGAAAAGCAGGGGTGTCGTC
ATGCTCAACAGAGTGATGGAGAAAGGTTCGTTAAAATGCGCACAATACTGGCCACAAAAAGAAGAAAAAG
AGATGATCTTTGAAGACACAAATTTGAAATTAACATTGATCTCTGAAGATATCAAGTCATATTATACAGT
GCGACAGCTAGAATTGGAAAACCTTGGACCAGGTACCTGCGTGGTGCACTACACCGGGATGCTTGAAGAT
GGAAAGAAATTTGATTCCTCCCGGGACAGAAACAAGCCCTTTAAGTTTATGCTAGGCAAGCAGGAGGTGA
TCCGAGGCTGGGAAGAAGGGGTTGCCCAGATGAGTGTGGGTCAGAGAGCCAAACTGACTATATCTCCAGA
TTATGCCTATGGTGCCACTGGGCACCCAGGCATCATCCCACCACATGCCACTCTCGTCTTCGATGTGGAG
CTTCTAAAACTGGAAGGTCCCGGAACCCAAGAAACTCGAGAGATCTTACATTTCCACTATACCACATGGC
CTGACTTTGGAGTCCCTGAATCACCAGCCTCATTCTTGAACTTTCTTTTCAAAGTCCGAGAGTCAGGGTC
ACTCAGCCCGGAGCACGGGCCCGTTGTGGTGCACTGCAGTGCAGGCATCGGCAGGTCTGGAACCTTCTGT
CTGGCTGATACCTGCCTCTTGCTGATGGACAAGAGGAAAGACCCTTCTTCCGTTGATATCAAGAAAGTGC
TGTTAGAAATGAGGAAGTTTCGGATGGGGCTGATCCAGACAGCCGACCAGCTGCGCTTCTCCTACCTGGC
TGTGATCGAAGGTGCCAAATTCATCATGGGGGACTCTTCCGTGCAGGATCAGTGGAAGGAGCTTTCCCAC
GAGGACCTGGAGCCCCCACCCGAGCATATCCCCCCACCTCCCCGGCCACCCAAACGAATCCTGGAGCCAC
ACAATGGGAAATGCAGGGAGTTCTTCCCAAATCACCAGTGGGTGAAGGAAGAGACCCAGGAGGATAAAGA
CTGCCCCATCAAGGAAGAAAAAGGAAGCCCCTTAAATGCCGCACCCTACGGCATCGAAAGCATGAGTCAA
GACACTGAAGTTAGAAGTCGGGTCGTGGGGGGAAGTCTTCGAGGTGCCCAGGCTGCCTCCCCAGCCAAAG
GGGAGCCGTCACTGCCCGAGAAGGACGAGGACCATGCACTGAGTTACTGGAAGCCCTTCCTGGTCAACAT
GTGCGTGGCTACGGTCCTCACGGCCGGCGCTTACCTCTGCTACAGGTTCCTGTTCAACAGCAACACATAG
GCGGCCGCGTCGAGCATGCATCTAGAGGGCCCTATTCTATAGTGTCACCTAAATGCTAGAGCTCGCTGAT
CAGCCTCGACTGTGCCTTCTAGTTGCCAGCCATCTGTTGTTTGCCCCTCCCCCGTGCCTTCCTTGACCCT
GGAAGGTGCCACTCCCACTGTCCTTTCCTAATAAAATGAGGAAATTGCATCGCATTGTCTGAGTAGGTGT
CATTCTATTCTGGGGGGTGGGGTGGGGCAGGACAGCAAGGGGGAGGATTGGGAAGACAATAGCAGGCATG
CTGGGGATGCGGTGGGCTCTATGGCTTCTGAGGCGGAAAGAACCAGCTGGGGCTCTAGGGGGTATCCCC
[124 nt withheld, positions 2870-2993]
C
[91 nt withheld, positions 2995-3085]
A
[49 nt withheld, positions 3087-3135]
CCTTTGACGTTGGAGTCCACGTTCGTT
[37 nt withheld, positions 3163-3199]
ACCCTATCTCGGTCTATTCTTTTGATTTATAAGGGATTTTGCCGATTTCGGCCTATTGGTTAAAAAATGA
GCTGATTTAACAAAAATTTAACGCGAATTAATTCTGTGGAATGTGTGTCAGTTAGGGTGTGGAAAGTCCC
CAGGCTCCCCAGCAGGCAGAAGTATGCAAAGCATGCATCTCAATTAGTCAGCAACCAGGTGTGGAAAGTC
CCCAGGCTCCCCAGCAGGCAGAAGTATGCAAAGCATGCATCTCAATTAGTCAGCAACCATAGTCCCGCCC
CTAACTCCGCCCATCCCGCCCCTAACTCCGCCCAGTTCCGCCCATTCTCCGCCCCATGGCTGACTAATTT
TTTTTATTTATGCAGAGGCCGAGGCCGCCTCTGCCTCTGAGCTATTCCAGAAGTAGTGAGGAGGCTTTTT
TGGAGGCCTAGGCTTTTGCAAAAAGCTCCCGGGAGCTTGTATATCCATTTTCGGATCTGATCAAGAGACA
GGATGAGGATCGTTTCGCATGATTGAACAAGATGGATTGCACGCAGGTTCTCCGGCCGCTTGGGTGGAGA
GGCTATTCGGCTATGACTGGGCACAACAGACAATCGGCTGCTCTGATGCCGCCGTGTTCCGGCTGTCAGC
GCAGGGGCGCCCGGTTCTTTTTGTCAAGACCGACCTGTCCGGTGCCCTGAATGAACTGCAGGACGAGGCA
GCGCGGCTATCGTGGCTGGCCACGACGGGCGTTCCTTGCGCAGCTGTGCTCGACGTTGTCACTGAAGCGG
GAAGGGACTGGCTGCTATTGGGCGAAGTGCCGGGGCAGGATCTCCTGTCATCTCACCTTGCTCCTGCCGA
GAAAGTATCCATCATGGCTGATGCAATGCGGCGGCTGCATACGCTTGATCCGGCTACCTGCCCATTCGAC
CACCAAGCGAAACATCGCATCGAGCGAGCACGTACTCGGATGGAAGCCGGTCTTGTCGATCAGGATGATC
TGGACGAAGAGCATCAGGGGCTCGCGCCAGCCGAACTGTTCGCCAGGCTCAAGGCGCGCATGCCCGACGG
CGAGGATCTCGTCGTGACCCATGGCGATGCCTGCTTGCCGAATATCATGGTGGAAAATGGCCGCTTTTCT
GGATTCATCGACTGTGGCCGGCTGGGTGTGGCGGACCGCTATCAGGACATAGCGTTGGCTACCCGTGATA
TTGCTGAAGAGCTTGGCGGCGAATGGGCTGACCGCTTCCTCGTGCTTTACGGTATCGCCGCTCCCGATTC
GCAGCGCATCGCCTTCTATCGCCTTCTTGACGAGTTCTTCTGAGCGGGACTCTGGGGTTCGAAATGACCG
ACCAAGCGACGCCCAACCTGCCATCACGAGATTTCGATTCCACCGCCGCCTTCTATGAAAGGTTGGGCTT
CGGAATCGTTTTCCGGGACGCCGGCTGGATGATCCTCCAGCGCGGGGATCTCATGCTGGAGTTCTTCGCC
CACCCCAACTTGTTTATTGCAGCTTATAATGGTTACAAATAAAGCAATAGCATCACAAATTTCACAAATA
AAGCATTTTTTTCACTGCATTCTAGTTGTGGTTTGTCCAAACTCATCAATGTATCTTATCATGTCTGTAT
ACCGTCGACCTCTAGCTAGAGCTTGGCGTAATCATGGTCATAGCTGTTTCCTGTGTGAAATTGTTATCCG
CTCACAATTCCACACAACATACGAGCCGGAAGCATAAAGTGTAAAGCCTGGGGTGCCTAATGAGTGAGCT
AACTCACATTAATTGCGTTGCGCTCACTGCCCGCTTTCCAGTCGGGAAACCTGTCGTGCCAGCTGCATTA
ATGAATCGGCCAACGCGCGGGGAGAGGCGGTTTGCGTATTGGGCGCTCTTCCGCTTCCTCGCTCACTGAC
TCGCTGCGCTCGGTCGTTCGGCTGCGGCGAGCGGTATCAGCTCACTCAAAGGCGGTAATACGGTTATCCA
CAGAATCAGGGGATAACGCAGGAAAGAACATGTGAGCAAAAGGCCAGCAAAAGGCCAGGAACCGTAAAAA
GGCCGCGTTGCTGGCGTTTTTCCATAGGCTCCGCCCCCCTGACGAGCATCACAAAAATCGACGCTCAAGT
CAGAGGTGGCGAAACCCGACAGGACTATAAAGATACCAGGCGTTTCCCCCTGGAAGCTCCCTCGTGCGCT
CTCCTGTTCCGACCCTGCCGCTTACCGGATACCTGTCCGCCTTTCTCCCTTCGGGAAGCGTGGCGCTTTC
TCATAGCTCACGCTGTAGGTATCTCAGTTCGGTGTAGGTCGTTCGCTCCAAGCTGGGCTGTGTGCACGAA
CCCCCCGTTCAGCCCGACCGCTGCGCCTTATCCGGTAACTATCGTCTTGAGTCCAACCCGGTAAGACACG
ACTTATCGCCACTGGCAGCAGCCACTGGTAACAGGATTAGCAGAGCGAGGTATGTAGGCGGTGCTACAGA
GTTCTTGAAGTGGTGGCCTAACTACGGCTACACTAGAAGAACAGTATTTGGTATCTGCGCTCTGCTGAAG
CCAGTTACCTTCGGAAAAAGAGTTGGTAGCTCTTGATCCGGCAAACAAACCACCGCTGGTAGCGGTGGTT
TTTTTGTTTGCAAGCAGCAGATTACGCGCAGAAAAAAAGGATCTCAAGAAGATCCTTTGATCTTTTCTAC
GGGGTCTGACGCTCAGTGGAACGAAAACTCACGTTAAGGGATTTTGGTCATGAGATTATCAAAAAGGATC
TTCACCTAGATCCTTTTAAATTAAAAATGAAGTTTTAAATCAATCTAAAGTATATATGAGTAAACTTGGT
CTGACAGTTACCAATGCTTAATCAGTGAGGCACCTATCTCAGCGATCTGTCTATTTCGTTCATCCATAGT
TGCCTGACTCCCCGTCGTGTAGATAACTACGATACGGGAGGGCTTACCATCTGGCCCCAGTGCTGCAATG
ATACCGCGAGACCCACGCTCACCGGCTCCAGATTTATCAGCAATAAACCAGCCAGCCGGAAGGGCCGAGC
GCAGAAGTGGTCCTGCAACTTTATCCGCCTCCATCCAGTCTATTAATTGTTGCCGGGAAGCTAGAGTAAG
TAGTTCGCCAGTTAATAGTTTGCGCAACGTTGTTGCCATTGCTACAGGCATCGTGGTGTCACGCTCGTCG
TTTGGTATGGCTTCATTCAGCTCCGGTTCCCAACGATCAAGGCGAGTTACATGATCCCCCATGTTGTGCA
AAAAAGCGGTTAGCTCCTTCGGTCCTCCGATCGTTGTCAGAAGTAAGTTGGCCGCAGTGTTATCACTCAT
GGTTATGGCAGCACTGCATAATTCTCTTACTGTCATGCCATCCGTAAGATGCTTTTCTGTGACTGGTGAG
TACTCAACCAAGTCATTCTGAGAATAGTGTATGCGGCGACCGAGTTGCTCTTGCCCGGCGTCAATACGGG
ATAATACCGCGCCACATAGCAGAACTTTAAAAGTGCTCATCATTGGAAAACGTTCTTCGGGGCGAAAACT
CTCAAGGATCTTACCGCTGTTGAGATCCAGTTCGATGTAACCCACTCGTGCACCCAACTGATCTTCAGCA
TCTTTTACTTTCACCAGCGTTTCTGGGTGAGCAAAAACAGGAAGGCAAAATGCCGCAAAAAAGGGAATAA
GGGCGACACGGAAATGTTGAATACTCATACTCTTCCTTTTTCAATATTATTGAAGCATTTATCAGGGTTA
TTGTCTCATGAGCGGATACATATTTGAATGTATTTAGAAAAATAAACAAATAGGGGTTCCGCGCACATTT
CCCCGAAAAGTGCCACCTGACGTC
Features (pLannotate 1.2.2; 22 found; start..end, strand, type, name):
     28..80      -  misc_feature   bom (fragment): basis of mobility region from pBR322
    235..614     +  enhancer       CMV enhancer: human cytomegalovirus immediate early enhancer
    615..818     +  promoter       CMV promoter: human cytomegalovirus (CMV) immediate early promoter
    814..847     +  LTR            5' LTR (truncated) (fragment): truncated 5' long terminal repeat (LTR) from HIV-1
    863..881     +  promoter       T7 promoter: promoter for bacteriophage T7 RNA polymerase
    904..932     +  CDS            3xFLAG (fragment): three tandem FLAG® epitope tags
    937..2517    +  CDS            PTPN1: PTN1_HUMAN - Also known as PTP1B. Experimental evidence at protein level: Swiss-Prot protein existence level 1. Tyrosine-protein phosphatase which acts as a regulator of endoplasmic reticulum unfolded protein response. Mediates dephosphorylation of EIF2AK3/PERK; inactivating the protein kinase activity of EIF2AK3/PERK. May play an important role in CKII- and p60c- src-induced signal transduction cascades. May regulate the EFNA5-EPHA3 signaling pathway which modulates cell reorganization and cell-cell repulsion. May also regulate the hepatocyte growth factor receptor signaling pathway through d
   2556..2574    -  promoter       SP6 promoter: promoter for bacteriophage SP6 RNA polymerase
   2600..2824    +  polyA_signal   bGH poly(A) signal: bovine growth hormone polyadenylation signal
   2828..2849    +  promoter       SV40 promoter (fragment): SV40 enhancer and early promoter
   2870..3298    +  rep_origin     f1 ori (sequence partly withheld): f1 bacteriophage origin of replication; arrow indicates direction of (+) strand synthesis
   3312..3641    +  promoter       SV40 promoter: SV40 enhancer and early promoter
   3708..4499    +  CDS            neo: KKA2_KLEPN - Also known as kan, nptII. Experimental evidence at protein level: Swiss-Prot protein existence level 1. Resistance to kanamycin, neomycin, paromomycin, ribostamycin, butirosin and gentamicin B. From Klebsiella pneumoniae.
   4523..4681    +  CDS            ble (fragment): BLE_KLEPN - Experimental evidence at protein level: Swiss-Prot protein existence level 1. Binding protein with a strong affinity to the bleomycin family of antibiotics. Binds to CL990; an antimitotic-antibiotic compound. From Klebsiella pneumoniae.
   4676..4797    +  polyA_signal   SV40 poly(A) signal: SV40 polyadenylation signal
   4870..4886    -  protein_bind   lac operator: The lac repressor binds to the lac operator to inhibit transcription in E. coli. This inhibition can be relieved by adding lactose or isopropyl-β-D-thiogalactopyranoside (IPTG). lac repressor encoded by lacI
   4894..4924    -  promoter       lac promoter: promoter for the E. coli lac operon
   4939..4960    -  protein_bind   CAP binding site: CAP binding activates transcription in the presence of cAMP. E. coli catabolite activator protein
   4973..5065    -  CDS            lacI (fragment): lac repressor; lacI; The lac repressor binds to the lac operator to inhibit transcription in E. coli. This inhibition can be relieved by adding lactose or isopropyl-β-D-thiogalactopyranoside (IPTG).
   5248..5836    -  rep_origin     ori: high-copy-number ColE1/pMB1/pBR322/pUC origin of replication
   6007..6867    -  CDS            AmpR: β-lactamase; bla; confers resistance to ampicillin, carbenicillin, and related antibiotics
   6868..6972    -  promoter       AmpR promoter: bla
