[The description below was written by a language model from this plasmid's Addgene catalogue record and pLannotate feature annotations shown in this document.]
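Description:
flag-RapR-PTP1B is a mammalian expression plasmid built on a pcDNA backbone that encodes a rapamycin-regulated version of the human protein tyrosine phosphatase PTP1B (PTPN1) carrying an N-terminal FLAG epitope. The coding sequence sits downstream of the human cytomegalovirus immediate-early enhancer and promoter and is terminated by the bovine growth hormone polyadenylation signal, an arrangement that gives strong constitutive transcription in transfected mammalian cells. T7 and SP6 phage promoters flank the insert, as is usual for pcDNA-type vectors. The automated annotation picks up a short FLAG-matching segment immediately upstream of an open reading frame identified as PTPN1. It does not separately annotate the element that confers rapamycin responsiveness, and the record does not say what that element is or where it lies within the phosphatase. The annotated reading frame spans roughly the stated insert size, so the regulatory element is presumably contained within it.

For propagation in E. coli the plasmid carries a high-copy ColE1/pUC-type origin and a β-lactamase gene conferring ampicillin resistance, along with an f1 origin. A second cassette, in which the SV40 early promoter drives the neomycin phosphotransferase gene followed by the SV40 polyadenylation signal, permits G418 selection of stably transfected mammalian cells. Short hits to an HIV-1 LTR, ble, lacI and an extra SV40 promoter fragment appear to be backbone remnants or annotation artefacts rather than functional parts. The sequenced record is slightly longer than the catalogued total size. The construct is intended for chemogenetic control of PTP1B activity, allowing phosphatase signalling to be switched by rapamycin and the protein to be detected or isolated through its FLAG tag.
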