Addgene plasmid #188656: flag-RapR-PTP1B
Purpose: Rapamycin regulated PTP1B with flag tag
Depositing lab: Andrei Karginov. Depositing organization: University of Illinois at Chicago. Publication: Dissecting protein tyrosine phosphatase signaling by engineered chemogenetic control of its activity. Fauser J, Huyot V, Matsche J, Szynal BN, Alexeev Y, Kota P, Karginov AV. J Cell Biol. 2022 Aug 1;221(8). pii: 213352. doi: 10.1083/jcb.202111066. Epub 2022 Jul 13. PubMed 35829702.
Backbone
  Vector backbone: pcDNA
  Backbone size w/o insert (bp): 5359
  Total vector size (bp): 6951
  Vector type: Mammalian Expression
  Selectable markers: Neomycin (select with G418)
Growth in bacteria
  Bacterial resistance: Ampicillin, 100 μg/mL
  Growth temperature: 37°C
  Growth strain: DH5alpha
  Copy number: Unknown
Gene/Insert
  Gene/Insert name: PTP1B (alt name: PTPN1)
  Insert size (bp): 1592
  Promoter: CMV
  Tag / fusion protein: flag (N terminal on insert)
  Cloning method: Ligation Independent Cloning
  Sequencing primers: 5′ CGCAAATGGGCGGTAGGCGTG; 3′ TAGAAGGCACAGTCGAGG
Terms and licenses: Academic/Nonprofit Terms; Industry Terms: Not Available to Industry
How to cite: flag-RapR-PTP1B was a gift from Andrei Karginov (Addgene plasmid # 188656 ; http://n2t.net/addgene:188656 ; RRID:Addgene_188656)
